Addgene plasmid #87757: pCZGY2141
Purpose: Pcol-19-PH::miniSOG, expression of membrane targeted PH-miniSOG in epidermis.
Depositing lab: Andrew Chisholm. Depositing organization: University of California, San Diego (UCSD). Publication: Highly efficient optogenetic cell ablation in C. elegans using membrane-targeted miniSOG. Xu S, Chisholm AD. Sci Rep. 2016 Feb 10;6:21271. doi: 10.1038/srep21271. PubMed 26861262.
Backbone
  Vector backbone: Gateway Final LR Clone
  Backbone size w/o insert (bp): 2900
  Total vector size (bp): 5252
  Vector type: Worm Expression
Growth in bacteria
  Bacterial resistance: Ampicillin, 100 μg/mL
  Growth temperature: 37°C
  Growth strain: DH5alpha
  Copy number: Unknown
Gene/Insert
  Gene/Insert name: Pcol-19-PH-miniSOG
  Species: C. elegans (nematode), Synthetic
  Insert size (bp): 2340
  Promoter: Pcol-19
  Tag / fusion protein: PH
  Cloning method: Gateway Cloning
  Sequencing primers: 5′ tgtaaaacgacggccagt; 3′ caggaaacagctatgaccatg
Terms and licenses: Academic/Nonprofit Terms; Industry Terms: Not Available to Industry
How to cite: pCZGY2141 was a gift from Andrew Chisholm (Addgene plasmid # 87757 ; http://n2t.net/addgene:87757 ; RRID:Addgene_87757)
