[The description below was written by a language model from this plasmid's Addgene catalogue record and pLannotate feature annotations shown in this document.]
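Description:
pCZGY2141 is a C. elegans expression plasmid of about 5.25 kb, generated as a final Gateway LR clone in a pBluescript-type backbone. It is maintained in E. coli through a high-copy ColE1/pUC origin and selected with ampicillin via the β-lactamase gene. The backbone also retains an f1 phage origin, lacZα and lac promoter/operator remnants, and flanking T7 and T3 promoters, none of which are relevant to expression in the worm.

The payload is Pcol-19-PH::miniSOG. According to the record, the col-19 promoter drives expression in the epidermis. It is not annotated as a named feature, but presumably lies in the unannotated stretch between the T7 promoter and the attB1 site. Between attB1 and attB2 sits the coding fusion: a fragment of rat phospholipase C delta 1 corresponding to its pleckstrin homology (PH) domain, which binds phosphatidylinositol 4,5-bisphosphate and so tethers the protein to the plasma membrane, followed directly by miniSOG. miniSOG is a small flavin-binding protein derived from an Arabidopsis thaliana protein that generates singlet oxygen when illuminated with blue light. Downstream of attB2 is a region containing a short match to C. elegans aex-5. This may be part of a 3′ regulatory sequence, although the record does not identify a 3′ UTR.

The construct was made for optogenetic cell ablation in C. elegans. Placing miniSOG at the membrane concentrates light-induced reactive oxygen species there, which allows efficient, light-controlled damage or killing of the epidermal cells that express the transgene.
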