Features (pLannotate 1.2.2; 18 found; start..end, strand, type, name):
     42..437     +  CDS            Plcd1 (fragment): PLCD1_RAT - Experimental evidence at protein level: Swiss-Prot protein existence level 1. The production of the second messenger molecules diacylglycerol (DAG) and inositol 1,4,5-trisphosphate (IP3) is mediated by activated phosphatidylinositol-specific phospholipase C enzymes (PubMed:16000311). Essential for trophoblast and placental development (By similarity). Binds phosphatidylinositol 4,5-bisphosphate (By similarity). From Rattus norvegicus (Rat).
    444..758     +  CDS            miniSOG: miniSOG is a basic (constitutively fluorescent) cyan fluorescent protein published in 2011, derived from Arabidopsis thaliana. It requires the cofactor flavin for fluorescence.
    785..809     -  protein_bind   attB2: mutant version of attB; recombination site for the Gateway® BP reaction BP Clonase™
    809..867     -  misc_feature   MCS (fragment): pBluescript multiple cloning site
   1364..1516    +  CDS            aex-5 (fragment): AEX5_CAEEL - Also known as kpc-3 From Caenorhabditis elegans.
   1588..1606    -  promoter       T3 promoter: promoter for bacteriophage T3 RNA polymerase
   1651..1667    -  protein_bind   lac operator: The lac repressor binds to the lac operator to inhibit transcription in E. coli. This inhibition can be relieved by adding lactose or isopropyl-β-D-thiogalactopyranoside (IPTG). lac repressor encoded by lacI
   1675..1705    -  promoter       lac promoter: promoter for the E. coli lac operon
   1720..1741    -  protein_bind   CAP binding site: CAP binding activates transcription in the presence of cAMP. E. coli catabolite activator protein
   1754..1846    -  CDS            lacI (fragment): lac repressor; lacI; The lac repressor binds to the lac operator to inhibit transcription in E. coli. This inhibition can be relieved by adding lactose or isopropyl-β-D-thiogalactopyranoside (IPTG).
   2029..2617    -  rep_origin     ori: high-copy-number ColE1/pMB1/pBR322/pUC origin of replication
   2788..3648    -  CDS            AmpR: β-lactamase; bla; confers resistance to ampicillin, carbenicillin, and related antibiotics
   3649..3753    -  promoter       AmpR promoter: bla
   3806..4234    -  rep_origin     f1 ori (sequence partly withheld): f1 bacteriophage origin of replication; arrow indicates direction of (+) strand synthesis
   4239..4394    -  CDS            lacZα (fragment): LacZα fragment of β-galactosidase; lacZ fragment
   4402..4420    +  promoter       T7 promoter: promoter for bacteriophage T7 RNA polymerase
   5108..5142    -  misc_feature   MCS (fragment): pUC18/19 multiple cloning site
   5247..17      +  protein_bind   attB1 (across the origin): mutant version of attB; recombination site for the Gateway® BP reaction BP Clonase™
>Addgene plasmid #87757 | pCZGY2141 | addgene full sequence | sequence record 174821 | Addgene NGS Result
GTACAAAAAAGCAGGCTCCGAATTCGCCCTTCGGATCCAGATCTATGCACGGGCTCCAGGATGACCCGGA
CCTTCAGGCCCTTCTGAAGGGCAGCCAGCTTCTGAAGGTGAAGTCCAGCTCGTGGCGTAGGGAACGCTTC
TACAAGCTACAGGAGGACTGCAAGACCATCTGGCAGGAATCTCGAAAGGTCATGAGGTCCCCGGAGTCGC
AGCTGTTCTCCATCGAGGACATTCAGGAGGTACGGATGGGACACCGCACAGAAGGCCTGGAGAAGTTTGC
CCGAGACATCCCCGAGGATCGATGCTTCTCCATTGTCTTCAAGGACCAGCGCAACACCCTAGACCTCATT
GCCCCATCACCAGCTGACGCTCAGCACTGGGTGCAGGGCCTGCGCAAGATCATCCACCACTCCGGCTCCA
TGGACCAGCGGCAGAAGACTAGTGAGAAAAGTTTCGTGATAACTGATCCACGGCTGCCAGACAATCCCAT
CATCTTCGCATCCGATGGCTTCCTGGAGCTGACCGAGTATTCCAGAGAGGAGATCCTGGGCCGCAATGGC
CGCTTTCTGCAGGGACCAGAGACAGACCAGGCCACAGTGCAGAAGATTCGCGATGCCATTAGAGATCAGC
GCGAGATTACCGTGCAGCTGATAAACTACACAAAAAGCGGGAAGAAATTCTGGAACCTCCTGCACCTCCA
GCCCATGAGGGACCAGAAGGGTGAGCTCCAGTATTTCATCGGAGTGCAGCTGGATGGATGACTCGAGTAA
CAAGGGCGAATTCGACCCAGCTTTCTTGTACAAAGTGGTGATATCGAATTCCTGCAGCCCGGGGGATCCA
CTAGTTCTAGAGCGGCCGCCACCGCGGCCGCTGTCATCAGATCGCCATCTCGCGCCCGTGCCTCTGACTT
CTAAGTCCAATTACTCTTCAACATCCCTACATGCTCTTTCTCCCTGTGCTCCCACCCCCTATTTTTGTTA
TTATCAAAAAACTTCTCTTAATTTCTTTGTTTTTTAGCTTCTTTTAAGTCACCTCTAACAATGAAATTGT
GTAGATTCAAAAATAGAATTAATTCGTAATAAAAAGTCGAAAAAAATTGTGCTCCCTCCCCCCATTAATA
ATAATTCTATCCCAAAATCTACACAATGTTCTGTGTACACTTCTTATGTTTTTTACTTCTGATAAATTTT
TTTGAAACATCATAGAAAAAACCGCACACAAAATACCTTATCATATGTTACGTTTCAGTTTATGACCGCA
ATTTTTATTTCTTCGCACGTCTGGGCCTCTCATGACGTCAAATCATGCTCATCGTGAAAAAGTTTTGGAG
TATTTTTGGAATTTTTCAATCAAGTGAAAGTTTATGAAATTAATTTTCCTGCTTTTGCTTTTTGGGGTTT
CCCCTATTGTTTGTCAAGATTTCGAGGACGGCGTTTTTCTTGCTAAAATCACAAGTATTGATGAGCACGA
TGCAAGAAAGATCGGAAGAAGGTTTGGGTTTGAGGCTCAGTGGAAGGTGAGTAGAAGTTGATAATTTGAA
AGTGGAGTAGTGTCTATGGGGTTTTTGCCGAGCTCCAGCTTTTGTTCCCTTTAGTGAGGGTTAATTGCGC
GCTTGGCGTAATCATGGTCATAGCTGTTTCCTGTGTGAAATTGTTATCCGCTCACAATTCCACACAACAT
ACGAGCCGGAAGCATAAAGTGTAAAGCCTGGGGTGCCTAATGAGTGAGCTAACTCACATTAATTGCGTTG
CGCTCACTGCCCGCTTTCCAGTCGGGAAACCTGTCGTGCCAGCTGCATTAATGAATCGGCCAACGCGCGG
GGAGAGGCGGTTTGCGTATTGGGCGCTCTTCCGCTTCCTCGCTCACTGACTCGCTGCGCTCGGTCGTTCG
GCTGCGGCGAGCGGTATCAGCTCACTCAAAGGCGGTAATACGGTTATCCACAGAATCAGGGGATAACGCA
GGAAAGAACATGTGAGCAAAAGGCCAGCAAAAGGCCAGGAACCGTAAAAAGGCCGCGTTGCTGGCGTTTT
TCCATAGGCTCCGCCCCCCTGACGAGCATCACAAAAATCGACGCTCAAGTCAGAGGTGGCGAAACCCGAC
AGGACTATAAAGATACCAGGCGTTTCCCCCTGGAAGCTCCCTCGTGCGCTCTCCTGTTCCGACCCTGCCG
CTTACCGGATACCTGTCCGCCTTTCTCCCTTCGGGAAGCGTGGCGCTTTCTCATAGCTCACGCTGTAGGT
ATCTCAGTTCGGTGTAGGTCGTTCGCTCCAAGCTGGGCTGTGTGCACGAACCCCCCGTTCAGCCCGACCG
CTGCGCCTTATCCGGTAACTATCGTCTTGAGTCCAACCCGGTAAGACACGACTTATCGCCACTGGCAGCA
GCCACTGGTAACAGGATTAGCAGAGCGAGGTATGTAGGCGGTGCTACAGAGTTCTTGAAGTGGTGGCCTA
ACTACGGCTACACTAGAAGAACAGTATTTGGTATCTGCGCTCTGCTGAAGCCAGTTACCTTCGGAAAAAG
AGTTGGTAGCTCTTGATCCGGCAAACAAACCACCGCTGGTAGCGGTGGTTTTTTTGTTTGCAAGCAGCAG
ATTACGCGCAGAAAAAAAGGATCTCAAGAAGATCCTTTGATCTTTTCTACGGGGTCTGACGCTCAGTGGA
ACGAAAACTCACGTTAAGGGATTTTGGTCATGAGATTATCAAAAAGGATCTTCACCTAGATCCTTTTAAA
TTAAAAATGAAGTTTTAAATCAATCTAAAGTATATATGAGTAAACTTGGTCTGACAGTTACCAATGCTTA
ATCAGTGAGGCACCTATCTCAGCGATCTGTCTATTTCGTTCATCCATAGTTGCCTGACTCCCCGTCGTGT
AGATAACTACGATACGGGAGGGCTTACCATCTGGCCCCAGTGCTGCAATGATACCGCGAGACCCACGCTC
ACCGGCTCCAGATTTATCAGCAATAAACCAGCCAGCCGGAAGGGCCGAGCGCAGAAGTGGTCCTGCAACT
TTATCCGCCTCCATCCAGTCTATTAATTGTTGCCGGGAAGCTAGAGTAAGTAGTTCGCCAGTTAATAGTT
TGCGCAACGTTGTTGCCATTGCTACAGGCATCGTGGTGTCACGCTCGTCGTTTGGTATGGCTTCATTCAG
CTCCGGTTCCCAACGATCAAGGCGAGTTACATGATCCCCCATGTTGTGCAAAAAAGCGGTTAGCTCCTTC
GGTCCTCCGATCGTTGTCAGAAGTAAGTTGGCCGCAGTGTTATCACTCATGGTTATGGCAGCACTGCATA
ATTCTCTTACTGTCATGCCATCCGTAAGATGCTTTTCTGTGACTGGTGAGTACTCAACCAAGTCATTCTG
AGAATAGTGTATGCGGCGACCGAGTTGCTCTTGCCCGGCGTCAATACGGGATAATACCGCGCCACATAGC
AGAACTTTAAAAGTGCTCATCATTGGAAAACGTTCTTCGGGGCGAAAACTCTCAAGGATCTTACCGCTGT
TGAGATCCAGTTCGATGTAACCCACTCGTGCACCCAACTGATCTTCAGCATCTTTTACTTTCACCAGCGT
TTCTGGGTGAGCAAAAACAGGAAGGCAAAATGCCGCAAAAAAGGGAATAAGGGCGACACGGAAATGTTGA
ATACTCATACTCTTCCTTTTTCAATATTATTGAAGCATTTATCAGGGTTATTGTCTCATGAGCGGATACA
TATTTGAATGTATTTAGAAAAATAAACAAATAGGGGTTCCGCGCACATTTCCCCGAAAAGTGCCACCTAA
ATTGTAAGCGTTAATATTTTGTTAAAATTCGCGTTAAATTTTTGTTAAATCAGCTCATTTTTTAACCAAT
AGGCCGAAATCGGCAAAATCCCTTATAAATCAAAAGAATAGACCGAGATAGGGT
[37 nt withheld, positions 3905-3941]
AAAGAACGTGGACTCCAACGTCAAAGG
[49 nt withheld, positions 3969-4017]
T
[91 nt withheld, positions 4019-4109]
G
[124 nt withheld, positions 4111-4234]
CCCATTCGCCATTCAGGCTGCGCAACTGTTGGGAAGGGCGATCGGTGCGGGCCTCTTCGCTATTACGCCA
GCTGGCGAAAGGGGGATGTGCTGCAAGGCGATTAAGTTGGGTAACGCCAGGGTTTTCCCAGTCACGACGT
TGTAAAACGACGGCCAGTGAGCGCGCGTAATACGACTCACTATAGGGCGAATTGGGTACCAGCATTTGAA
AATTTGCACCAATGTATTATTTAATTTTTTTTTTCGAAAATTTAACGCATTTTCTCTCTAAAAACTCGAA
ATTTAGTGTGTTCTAAACAACAGTAAGCATACAATACCTTTGTTCAAAATTGACGTGCTTTCTGAACCAA
TATGGTTAGTTTCAAAAATTTTTGTATTATAGGATAGAAATATTTGGAAATAAATTTTAAAACCAAACTT
ATGCCTTTCTCTTTTAGTATCCCAGCTAGGTAATATTTTAGTATTTGCCCAAATCCTTGAAGTAAGGAGT
ATATAATTTTTGAAAAACAATAAAACTCCAGATAATTCATAGTTTTTTCTCGAAAGAAAATTTTTGAGAT
TAGTTATTGAACTTCATTTTTGAACATTATTCGTTGAAAAACACTCGCTTTGTCTTTATTTTCAAAAAAA
TTCCGATTTCCCCAACCAGAAAAAAAAACAGATAGAAGAAATTTCTCCTTAAATTTCATTGTCCATCTCT
CTTGGAAACACATTATCTATCAAATGAAAAACGCATTTTTTTTCCTGGCAGAAAAATGAAATTGGTTAGA
TTACACTGGTTAGGTTTGAAGGTGTAACTTTCGCTTTCTCAGCAACTTTCAGTATAAAAGGAAACGGTCA
CCATTTAGAAAGACATCAGTTCATCAACTCGAGGCATGCCTGCAGGTCGACTCTAGAGGATCCCCGGGAT
TGGCCAAAGGACCCAAAGGTATGTTTCGAATGATACTAACATAACATAGAACATTTTCAGGAGGACCCTT
GGAGGGTACAGGTAGAAAAAAAGCTTGATATCACAAGTTT
